>Addgene plasmid #239321 | LentiCRISPR-B_sgRNA_RPP25L (pAVA3548) | addgene full sequence | sequence record 479174 | Addgene NGS Result
TTAATGTAGTCTTATGCAATACTCTTGTAGTCTTGCAACATGGTAACGATGAGTTAGCAACATGCCTTAC
AAGGAGAGAAAAAGCACCGTGCATGCCGATTGGTGGAAGTAAGGTGGTACGATCGTGCCTTATTAGGAAG
GCAACAGACGGGTCTGACATGGATTGGACGAACCACTGAATTGCCGCATTGCAGAGATATTGTATTTAAG
TGCCTAGCTCGATACATAAACGGGTCTCTCTGGTTAGACCAGATCTGAGCCTGGGAGCTCTCTGGCTAAC
TAGGGAACCCACTGCTTAAGCCTCAATAAAGCTTGCCTTGAGTGCTTCAAGTAGTGTGTGCCCGTCTGTT
GTGTGACTCTGGTAACTAGAGATCCCTCAGACCCTTTTAGTCAGTGTGGAAAATCTCTAGCAGTGGCGCC
CGAACAGGGACTTGAAAGCGAAAGGGAAACCAGAGGAGCTCTCTCGACGCAGGACTCGGCTTGCTGAAGC
GCGCACGGCAAGAGGCGAGGGGCGGCGACTGGTGAGTACGCCAAAAATTTTGACTAGCGGAGGCTAGAAG
GAGAGAGATGGGTGCGAGAGCGTCAGTATTAAGCGGGGGAGAATTAGATCGCGATGGGAAAAAATTCGGT
TAAGGCCAGGGGGAAAGAAAAAATATAAATTAAAACATATAGTATGGGCAAGCAGGGAGCTAGAACGATT
CGCAGTTAATCCTGGCCTGTTAGAAACATCAGAAGGCTGTAGACAAATACTGGGACAGCTACAACCATCC
CTTCAGACAGGATCAGAAGAACTTAGATCATTATATAATACAGTAGCAACCCTCTATTGTGTGCATCAAA
GGATAGAGATAAAAGACACCAAGGAAGCTTTAGACAAGATAGAGGAAGAGCAAAACAAAAGTAAGACCAC
CGCACAGCAAGCGGCCGCTGATCTTCAGACCTGGAGGAGGAGATATGAGGGACAATTGGAGAAGTGAATT
ATATAAATATAAAGTAGTAAAAATTGAACCATTAGGAGTAGCACCCACCAAGGCAAAGAGAAGAGTGGTG
CAGAGAGAAAAAAGAGCAGTGGGAATAGGAGCTTTGTTCCTTGGGTTCTTGGGAGCAGCAGGAAGCACTA
TGGGCGCAGCGTCAATGACGCTGACGGTACAGGCCAGACAATTATTGTCTGGTATAGTGCAGCAGCAGAA
CAATTTGCTGAGGGCTATTGAGGCGCAACAGCATCTGTTGCAACTCACAGTCTGGGGCATCAAGCAGCTC
CAGGCAAGAATCCTGGCTGTGGAAAGATACCTAAAGGATCAACAGCTCCTGGGGATTTGGGGTTGCTCTG
GAAAACTCATTTGCACCACTGCTGTGCCTTGGAATGCTAGTTGGAGTAATAAATCTCTGGAACAGATTTG
GAATCACACGACCTGGATGGAGTGGGACAGAGAAATTAACAATTACACAAGCTTAATACACTCCTTAATT
GAAGAATCGCAAAACCAGCAAGAAAAGAATGAACAAGAATTATTGGAATTAGATAAATGGGCAAGTTTGT
GGAATTGGTTTAACATAACAAATTGGCTGTGGTATATAAAATTATTCATAATGATAGTAGGAGGCTTGGT
AGGTTTAAGAATAGTTTTTGCTGTACTTTCTATAGTGAATAGAGTTAGGCAGGGATATTCACCATTATCG
TTTCAGACCCACCTCCCAACCCCGAGGGGACCCAGAGAGGGCCTATTTCCCATGATTCCTTCATATTTGC
ATATACGATACAAGGCTGTTAGAGAGATAATTAGAATTAATTTGACTGTAAACACAAAGATATTAGTACA
AAATACGTGACGTAGAAAGTAATAATTTCTTGGGTAGTTTGCAGTTTTAAAATTATGTTTTAAAATGGAC
TATCATATGCTTACCGTAACTTGAAAGTATTTCGATTTCTTGGCTTTATATATCTTGTGGAAAGGACGAA
ACACCGATGGAGCACTACCGGAAAGCGTTTTAGAGCTAGAAATAGCAAGTTAAAATAAGGCTAGTCCGTT
ATCAACTTGAAAAAGTGGCACCGAGTCGGTGCTTTTTTGAATTCTAGATCTTGAGACAAATGGCAGTATT
CATCCACAATTTTAAAAGAAAAGGGGGGATTGGGGGGTACAGTGCAGGGGAAAGAATAGTAGACATAATA
GCAACAGACATACAAACTAAAGAATTACAAAAACAAATTACAAAAATTCAAAATTTTCGGGTTTATTACA
GGGACAGCAGAGATCCACTTTGGCGCCGGCTCGAGTGGCTCCGGTGCCCGTCAGTGGGCAGAGCGCACAT
CGCCCACAGTCCCCGAGAAGTTGGGGGGAGGGGTCGGCAATTGAACCGGTGCCTAGAGAAGGTGGCGCGG
GGTAAACTGGGAAAGTGATGTCGTGTACTGGCTCCGCCTTTTTCCCGAGGGTGGGGGAGAACCGTATATA
AGTGCAGTAGTCGCCGTGAACGTTCTTTTTCGCAACGGGTTTGCCGCCAGAACACAGGTGTCGTGACGCG
GGATCCGCCACCATGGATTACAAAGACGATGACGATAAGATGGCCCCAAAGAAGAAGCGGAAGGTCGGTA
TCCACGGAGTCCCAGCAGCCGACAAGAAGTACAGCATCGGCCTGGACATCGGCACCAACTCTGTGGGCTG
GGCCGTGATCACCGACGAGTACAAGGTGCCCAGCAAGAAATTCAAGGTGCTGGGCAACACCGACCGGCAC
AGCATCAAGAAGAACCTGATCGGAGCCCTGCTGTTCGACAGCGGCGAAACAGCCGAGGCCACCCGGCTGA
AGAGAACCGCCAGAAGAAGATACACCAGACGGAAGAACCGGATCTGCTATCTGCAAGAGATCTTCAGCAA
CGAGATGGCCAAGGTGGACGACAGCTTCTTCCACAGACTGGAAGAGTCCTTCCTGGTGGAAGAGGATAAG
AAGCACGAGCGGCACCCCATCTTCGGCAACATCGTGGACGAGGTGGCCTACCACGAGAAGTACCCCACCA
TCTACCACCTGAGAAAGAAACTGGTGGACAGCACCGACAAGGCCGACCTGCGGCTGATCTATCTGGCCCT
GGCCCACATGATCAAGTTCCGGGGCCACTTCCTGATCGAGGGCGACCTGAACCCCGACAACAGCGACGTG
GACAAGCTGTTCATCCAGCTGGTGCAGACCTACAACCAGCTGTTCGAGGAAAACCCCATCAACGCCAGCG
GCGTGGACGCCAAGGCCATCCTGTCTGCCAGACTGAGCAAGAGCAGACGGCTGGAAAATCTGATCGCCCA
GCTGCCCGGCGAGAAGAAGAATGGCCTGTTCGGAAACCTGATTGCCCTGAGCCTGGGCCTGACCCCCAAC
TTCAAGAGCAACTTCGACCTGGCCGAGGATGCCAAACTGCAGCTGAGCAAGGACACCTACGACGACGACC
TGGACAACCTGCTGGCCCAGATCGGCGACCAGTACGCCGACCTGTTTCTGGCCGCCAAGAACCTGTCCGA
CGCCATCCTGCTGAGCGACATCCTGAGAGTGAACACCGAGATCACCAAGGCCCCCCTGAGCGCCTCTATG
ATCAAGAGATACGACGAGCACCACCAGGACCTGACCCTGCTGAAAGCTCTCGTGCGGCAGCAGCTGCCTG
AGAAGTACAAAGAGATTTTCTTCGACCAGAGCAAGAACGGCTACGCCGGCTACATTGACGGCGGAGCCAG
CCAGGAAGAGTTCTACAAGTTCATCAAGCCCATCCTGGAAAAGATGGACGGCACCGAGGAACTGCTCGTG
AAGCTGAACAGAGAGGACCTGCTGCGGAAGCAGCGGACCTTCGACAACGGCAGCATCCCCCACCAGATCC
ACCTGGGAGAGCTGCACGCCATTCTGCGGCGGCAGGAAGATTTTTACCCATTCCTGAAGGACAACCGGGA
AAAGATCGAGAAGATCCTGACCTTCCGCATCCCCTACTACGTGGGCCCTCTGGCCAGGGGAAACAGCAGA
TTCGCCTGGATGACCAGAAAGAGCGAGGAAACCATCACCCCCTGGAACTTCGAGGAAGTGGTGGACAAGG
GCGCTTCCGCCCAGAGCTTCATCGAGCGGATGACCAACTTCGATAAGAACCTGCCCAACGAGAAGGTGCT
GCCCAAGCACAGCCTGCTGTACGAGTACTTCACCGTGTATAACGAGCTGACCAAAGTGAAATACGTGACC
GAGGGAATGAGAAAGCCCGCCTTCCTGAGCGGCGAGCAGAAAAAGGCCATCGTGGACCTGCTGTTCAAGA
CCAACCGGAAAGTGACCGTGAAGCAGCTGAAAGAGGACTACTTCAAGAAAATCGAGTGCTTCGACTCCGT
GGAAATCTCCGGCGTGGAAGATCGGTTCAACGCCTCCCTGGGCACATACCACGATCTGCTGAAAATTATC
AAGGACAAGGACTTCCTGGACAATGAGGAAAACGAGGACATTCTGGAAGATATCGTGCTGACCCTGACAC
TGTTTGAGGACAGAGAGATGATCGAGGAACGGCTGAAAACCTATGCCCACCTGTTCGACGACAAAGTGAT
GAAGCAGCTGAAGCGGCGGAGATACACCGGCTGGGGCAGGCTGAGCCGGAAGCTGATCAACGGCATCCGG
GACAAGCAGTCCGGCAAGACAATCCTGGATTTCCTGAAGTCCGACGGCTTCGCCAACAGAAACTTCATGC
AGCTGATCCACGACGACAGCCTGACCTTTAAAGAGGACATCCAGAAAGCCCAGGTGTCCGGCCAGGGCGA
TAGCCTGCACGAGCACATTGCCAATCTGGCCGGCAGCCCCGCCATTAAGAAGGGCATCCTGCAGACAGTG
AAGGTGGTGGACGAGCTCGTGAAAGTGATGGGCCGGCACAAGCCCGAGAACATCGTGATCGAAATGGCCA
GAGAGAACCAGACCACCCAGAAGGGACAGAAGAACAGCCGCGAGAGAATGAAGCGGATCGAAGAGGGCAT
CAAAGAGCTGGGCAGCCAGATCCTGAAAGAACACCCCGTGGAAAACACCCAGCTGCAGAACGAGAAGCTG
TACCTGTACTACCTGCAGAATGGGCGGGATATGTACGTGGACCAGGAACTGGACATCAACCGGCTGTCCG
ACTACGATGTGGACCATATCGTGCCTCAGAGCTTTCTGAAGGACGACTCCATCGACAACAAGGTGCTGAC
CAGAAGCGACAAGAACCGGGGCAAGAGCGACAACGTGCCCTCCGAAGAGGTCGTGAAGAAGATGAAGAAC
TACTGGCGGCAGCTGCTGAACGCCAAGCTGATTACCCAGAGAAAGTTCGACAATCTGACCAAGGCCGAGA
GAGGCGGCCTGAGCGAACTGGATAAGGCCGGCTTCATCAAGAGACAGCTGGTGGAAACCCGGCAGATCAC
AAAGCACGTGGCACAGATCCTGGACTCCCGGATGAACACTAAGTACGACGAGAATGACAAGCTGATCCGG
GAAGTGAAAGTGATCACCCTGAAGTCCAAGCTGGTGTCCGATTTCCGGAAGGATTTCCAGTTTTACAAAG
TGCGCGAGATCAACAACTACCACCACGCCCACGACGCCTACCTGAACGCCGTCGTGGGAACCGCCCTGAT
CAAAAAGTACCCTAAGCTGGAAAGCGAGTTCGTGTACGGCGACTACAAGGTGTACGACGTGCGGAAGATG
ATCGCCAAGAGCGAGCAGGAAATCGGCAAGGCTACCGCCAAGTACTTCTTCTACAGCAACATCATGAACT
TTTTCAAGACCGAGATTACCCTGGCCAACGGCGAGATCCGGAAGCGGCCTCTGATCGAGACAAACGGCGA
AACCGGGGAGATCGTGTGGGATAAGGGCCGGGATTTTGCCACCGTGCGGAAAGTGCTGAGCATGCCCCAA
GTGAATATCGTGAAAAAGACCGAGGTGCAGACAGGCGGCTTCAGCAAAGAGTCTATCCTGCCCAAGAGGA
ACAGCGATAAGCTGATCGCCAGAAAGAAGGACTGGGACCCTAAGAAGTACGGCGGCTTCGACAGCCCCAC
CGTGGCCTATTCTGTGCTGGTGGTGGCCAAAGTGGAAAAGGGCAAGTCCAAGAAACTGAAGAGTGTGAAA
GAGCTGCTGGGGATCACCATCATGGAAAGAAGCAGCTTCGAGAAGAATCCCATCGACTTTCTGGAAGCCA
AGGGCTACAAAGAAGTGAAAAAGGACCTGATCATCAAGCTGCCTAAGTACTCCCTGTTCGAGCTGGAAAA
CGGCCGGAAGAGAATGCTGGCCTCTGCCGGCGAACTGCAGAAGGGAAACGAACTGGCCCTGCCCTCCAAA
TATGTGAACTTCCTGTACCTGGCCAGCCACTATGAGAAGCTGAAGGGCTCCCCCGAGGATAATGAGCAGA
AACAGCTGTTTGTGGAACAGCACAAGCACTACCTGGACGAGATCATCGAGCAGATCAGCGAGTTCTCCAA
GAGAGTGATCCTGGCCGACGCTAATCTGGACAAAGTGCTGTCCGCCTACAACAAGCACCGGGATAAGCCC
ATCAGAGAGCAGGCCGAGAATATCATCCACCTGTTTACCCTGACCAATCTGGGAGCCCCTGCCGCCTTCA
AGTACTTTGACACCACCATCGACCGGAAGAGGTACACCAGCACCAAAGAGGTGCTGGACGCCACCCTGAT
CCACCAGAGCATCACCGGCCTGTACGAGACACGGATCGACCTGTCTCAGCTGGGAGGCGACAAGCGTCCT
GCTGCTACTAAGAAAGCTGGTCAAGCTAAGAAAAAGAAAGCTAGCGGCAGCGGCGCCACCAACTTCAGCC
TGCTGAAGCAGGCCGGCGACGTGGAGGAGAACCCCGGCCCCATGGCCAAGCCTTTGTCTCAAGAAGAATC
CACCCTCATTGAAAGAGCAACGGCTACAATCAACAGCATCCCCATCTCTGAAGACTACAGCGTCGCCAGC
GCAGCTCTCTCTAGCGACGGCCGCATCTTCACTGGTGTCAATGTATATCATTTTACTGGGGGACCTTGTG
CAGAACTCGTGGTGCTGGGCACTGCTGCTGCTGCGGCAGCTGGCAACCTGACTTGTATCGTCGCGATCGG
AAATGAGAACAGGGGCATCTTGAGCCCCTGCGGACGGTGCCGACAGGTGCTTCTCGATCTGCATCCTGGG
ATCAAAGCCATAGTGAAGGACAGTGATGGACAGCCGACGGCAGTTGGGATTCGTGAATTGCTGCCCTCTG
GTTATGTGTGGGAGGGCTAAACGCGTTAAGTCGACAATCAACCTCTGGATTACAAAATTTGTGAAAGATT
GACTGGTATTCTTAACTATGTTGCTCCTTTTACGCTATGTGGATACGCTGCTTTAATGCCTTTGTATCAT
GCTATTGCTTCCCGTATGGCTTTCATTTTCTCCTCCTTGTATAAATCCTGGTTGCTGTCTCTTTATGAGG
AGTTGTGGCCCGTTGTCAGGCAACGTGGCGTGGTGTGCACTGTGTTTGCTGACGCAACCCCCACTGGTTG
GGGCATTGCCACCACCTGTCAGCTCCTTTCCGGGACTTTCGCTTTCCCCCTCCCTATTGCCACGGCGGAA
CTCATCGCCGCCTGCCTTGCCCGCTGCTGGACAGGGGCTCGGCTGTTGGGCACTGACAATTCCGTGGTGT
TGTCGGGGAAATCATCGTCCTTTCCTTGGCTGCTCGCCTGTGTTGCCACCTGGATTCTGCGCGGGACGTC
CTTCTGCTACGTCCCTTCGGCCCTCAATCCAGCGGACCTTCCTTCCCGCGGCCTGCTGCCGGCTCTGCGG
CCTCTTCCGCGTCTTCGCCTTCGCCCTCAGACGAGTCGGATCTCCCTTTGGGCCGCCTCCCCGCGTCGAC
TTTAAGACCAATGACTTACAAGGCAGCTGTAGATCTTAGCCACTTTTTAAAAGAAAAGGGGGGACTGGAA
GGGCTAATTCACTCCCAACGAAGACAAGATCTGCTTTTTGCTTGTACTGGGTCTCTCTGGTTAGACCAGA
TCTGAGCCTGGGAGCTCTCTGGCTAACTAGGGAACCCACTGCTTAAGCCTCAATAAAGCTTGCCTTGAGT
GCTTCAAGTAGTGTGTGCCCGTCTGTTGTGTGACTCTGGTAACTAGAGATCCCTCAGACCCTTTTAGTCA
GTGTGGAAAATCTCTAGCAGTACGTATAGTAGTTCATGTCATCTTATTATTCAGTATTTATAACTTGCAA
AGAAATGAATATCAGAGAGTGAGAGGAACTTGTTTATTGCAGCTTATAATGGTTACAAATAAAGCAATAG
CATCACAAATTTCACAAATAAAGCATTTTTTTCACTGCATTCTAGTTGTGGTTTGTCCAAACTCATCAAT
GTATCTTATCATGTCTGGCTCTAGCTATCCCGCCCCTAACTCCGCCCATCCCGCCCCTAACTCCGCCCAG
TTCCGCCCATTCTCCGCCCCATGGCTGACTAATTTTTTTTATTTATGCAGAGGCCGAGGCCGCCTCGGCC
TCTGAGCTATTCCAGAAGTAGTGAGGAGGCTTTTTTGGAGGCCTAGGGACGTACCCAATTCGCCCTATAG
TGAGTCGTATTACGCGCGCTCACTGGCCGTCGTTTTACAACGTCGTGACTGGGAAAACCCTGGCGTTACC
CAACTTAATCGCCTTGCAGCACATCCCCCTTTCGCCAGCTGGCGTAATAGCGAAGAGGCCCGCACCGATC
GCCCTTCCCAACAGTTGCGCAGCCTGAATGGCGAATGGG
[124 nt withheld, positions 8720-8843]
C
[91 nt withheld, positions 8845-8935]
A
[49 nt withheld, positions 8937-8985]
CCTTTGACGTTGGAGTCCACGTTCTTT
[37 nt withheld, positions 9013-9049]
ACCCTATCTCGGTCTATTCTTTTGATTTATAAGGGATTTTGCCGATTTCGGCCTATTGGTTAAAAAATGA
GCTGATTTAACAAAAATTTAACGCGAATTTTAACAAAATATTAACGCTTACAATTTAGGTGGCACTTTTC
GGGGAAATGTGCGCGGAACCCCTATTTGTTTATTTTTCTAAATACATTCAAATATGTATCCGCTCATGAG
ACAATAACCCTGATAAATGCTTCAATAATATTGAAAAAGGAAGAGTATGAGTATTCAACATTTCCGTGTC
GCCCTTATTCCCTTTTTTGCGGCATTTTGCCTTCCTGTTTTTGCTCACCCAGAAACGCTGGTGAAAGTAA
AAGATGCTGAAGATCAGTTGGGTGCACGAGTGGGTTACATCGAACTGGATCTCAACAGCGGTAAGATCCT
TGAGAGTTTTCGCCCCGAAGAACGTTTTCCAATGATGAGCACTTTTAAAGTTCTGCTATGTGGCGCGGTA
TTATCCCGTATTGACGCCGGGCAAGAGCAACTCGGTCGCCGCATACACTATTCTCAGAATGACTTGGTTG
AGTACTCACCAGTCACAGAAAAGCATCTTACGGATGGCATGACAGTAAGAGAATTATGCAGTGCTGCCAT
AACCATGAGTGATAACACTGCGGCCAACTTACTTCTGACAACGATCGGAGGACCGAAGGAGCTAACCGCT
TTTTTGCACAACATGGGGGATCATGTAACTCGCCTTGATCGTTGGGAACCGGAGCTGAATGAAGCCATAC
CAAACGACGAGCGTGACACCACGATGCCTGTAGCAATGGCAACAACGTTGCGCAAACTATTAACTGGCGA
ACTACTTACTCTAGCTTCCCGGCAACAATTAATAGACTGGATGGAGGCGGATAAAGTTGCAGGACCACTT
CTGCGCTCGGCCCTTCCGGCTGGCTGGTTTATTGCTGATAAATCTGGAGCCGGTGAGCGTGGGTCTCGCG
GTATCATTGCAGCACTGGGGCCAGATGGTAAGCCCTCCCGTATCGTAGTTATCTACACGACGGGGAGTCA
GGCAACTATGGATGAACGAAATAGACAGATCGCTGAGATAGGTGCCTCACTGATTAAGCATTGGTAACTG
TCAGACCAAGTTTACTCATATATACTTTAGATTGATTTAAAACTTCATTTTTAATTTAAAAGGATCTAGG
TGAAGATCCTTTTTGATAATCTCATGACCAAAATCCCTTAACGTGAGTTTTCGTTCCACTGAGCGTCAGA
CCCCGTAGAAAAGATCAAAGGATCTTCTTGAGATCCTTTTTTTCTGCGCGTAATCTGCTGCTTGCAAACA
AAAAAACCACCGCTACCAGCGGTGGTTTGTTTGCCGGATCAAGAGCTACCAACTCTTTTTCCGAAGGTAA
CTGGCTTCAGCAGAGCGCAGATACCAAATACTGTTCTTCTAGTGTAGCCGTAGTTAGGCCACCACTTCAA
GAACTCTGTAGCACCGCCTACATACCTCGCTCTGCTAATCCTGTTACCAGTGGCTGCTGCCAGTGGCGAT
AAGTCGTGTCTTACCGGGTTGGACTCAAGACGATAGTTACCGGATAAGGCGCAGCGGTCGGGCTGAACGG
GGGGTTCGTGCACACAGCCCAGCTTGGAGCGAACGACCTACACCGAACTGAGATACCTACAGCGTGAGCT
ATGAGAAAGCGCCACGCTTCCCGAAGGGAGAAAGGCGGACAGGTATCCGGTAAGCGGCAGGGTCGGAACA
GGAGAGCGCACGAGGGAGCTTCCAGGGGGAAACGCCTGGTATCTTTATAGTCCTGTCGGGTTTCGCCACC
TCTGACTTGAGCGTCGATTTTTGTGATGCTCGTCAGGGGGGCGGAGCCTATGGAAAAACGCCAGCAACGC
GGCCTTTTTACGGTTCCTGGCCTTTTGCTGGCCTTTTGCTCACATGTTCTTTCCTGCGTTATCCCCTGAT
TCTGTGGATAACCGTATTACCGCCTTTGAGTGAGCTGATACCGCTCGCCGCAGCCGAACGACCGAGCGCA
GCGAGTCAGTGAGCGAGGAAGCGGAAGAGCGCCCAATACGCAAACCGCCTCTCCCCGCGCGTTGGCCGAT
TCATTAATGCAGCTGGCACGACAGGTTTCCCGACTGGAAAGCGGGCAGTGAGCGCAACGCAATTAATGTG
AGTTAGCTCACTCATTAGGCACCCCAGGCTTTACACTTTATGCTTCCGGCTCGTATGTTGTGTGGAATTG
TGAGCGGATAACAATTTCACACAGGAAACAGCTATGACCATGATTACGCCAAGCGCGCAATTAACCCTCA
CTAAAGGGAACAAAAGCTGGAGCTGCAAGC
Features (pLannotate 1.2.2; 29 found; start..end, strand, type, name):
      5..231     +  promoter       RSV promoter: Rous sarcoma virus enhancer/promoter
    232..412     +  LTR            5' LTR (truncated): truncated 5' long terminal repeat (LTR) from HIV-1
    459..584     +  misc_feature   HIV-1 Ψ: packaging signal of human immunodeficiency virus type 1
    568..931     +  CDS            HIV-1 gag (fragment): gag protein from human immunodeficiency virus 1; gag
   1077..1310    +  misc_feature   RRE: The Rev response element (RRE) of HIV-1 allows for Rev-dependent mRNA export from the nucleus to the cytoplasm.
   1687..1713    +  CDS            Rev (fragment): human immunodeficiency virus 1 (HIV-1) Rev protein; rev; enhances nuclear export of unspliced and incompletely spliced viral mRNAs
   1717..1957    +  promoter       U6 promoter: RNA polymerase III promoter for human U6 snRNA
   1987..2062    +  misc_RNA       gRNA scaffold: guide RNA scaffold for the Streptococcus pyogenes CRISPR/Cas9 system
   2110..2227    +  misc_feature   cPPT/CTS: central polypurine tract and central termination sequence of HIV-1
   2296..2507    +  promoter       EF-1α core promoter: core promoter for human elongation factor EF-1α
   2611..4212    +  CDS            Cas9(N): N-terminal portion of Streptococcus pyogenes Cas9 (Zetsche et al., 2015)
   4213..6711    +  CDS            Cas9(C): C-terminal portion of Streptococcus pyogenes Cas9 (Zetsche et al., 2015)
   6832..7230    +  CDS            BSD: blasticidin S deaminase; Aspergillus terreus BSD; confers resistance to blasticidin
   7246..7834    +  misc_feature   WPRE: woodchuck hepatitis virus posttranscriptional regulatory element
   7885..7904    +  misc_feature   cPPT/CTS (fragment): central polypurine tract and central termination sequence of HIV-1
   7906..8139    +  LTR            3' LTR (ΔU3): self-inactivating 3' long terminal repeat (LTR) from HIV-1
   8217..8338    +  polyA_signal   SV40 poly(A) signal: SV40 polyadenylation signal
   8378..8513    +  rep_origin     SV40 ori: SV40 origin of replication
   8534..8552    -  promoter       T7 promoter: promoter for bacteriophage T7 RNA polymerase
   8560..8715    +  CDS            lacZα (fragment): LacZα fragment of β-galactosidase; lacZ fragment
   8720..9148    +  rep_origin     f1 ori (sequence partly withheld): f1 bacteriophage origin of replication; arrow indicates direction of (+) strand synthesis
   9201..9305    +  promoter       AmpR promoter: bla
   9306..10166   +  CDS            AmpR: β-lactamase; bla; confers resistance to ampicillin, carbenicillin, and related antibiotics
  10337..10925   +  rep_origin     ori: high-copy-number ColE1/pMB1/pBR322/pUC origin of replication
  11108..11200   +  CDS            lacI (fragment): lac repressor; lacI; The lac repressor binds to the lac operator to inhibit transcription in E. coli. This inhibition can be relieved by adding lactose or isopropyl-β-D-thiogalactopyranoside (IPTG).
  11213..11234   +  protein_bind   CAP binding site: CAP binding activates transcription in the presence of cAMP. E. coli catabolite activator protein
  11249..11279   +  promoter       lac promoter: promoter for the E. coli lac operon
  11283..11305   +  protein_bind   lac operator (fragment): The lac repressor binds to the lac operator to inhibit transcription in E. coli. This inhibition can be relieved by adding lactose or isopropyl-β-D-thiogalactopyranoside (IPTG). lac repressor encoded by lacI
  11348..11366   +  promoter       T3 promoter: promoter for bacteriophage T3 RNA polymerase
