[The description below was written by a language model from this plasmid's Addgene catalogue record and pLannotate feature annotations shown in this document.]
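Description:
LentiCRISPR-B_sgRNA_RPP25L (pAVA3548) is an all-in-one lentiviral CRISPR vector, about 11.4 kb, built on the LentiCRISPR-B backbone to deliver both Streptococcus pyogenes Cas9 and a single guide RNA against the human gene RPP25L (also known as C9orf23). It is propagated in E. coli as a high-copy plasmid through a ColE1/pUC-type origin with ampicillin selection from the β-lactamase gene. The backbone also carries an f1 origin, an SV40 origin and poly(A) signal, and remnants of lac and T7/T3 promoter elements.

The viral cassette has a third-generation layout. An RSV promoter fused to a truncated HIV-1 5' LTR drives genomic RNA production in packaging cells, followed by the Ψ packaging signal with a gag fragment, the Rev response element for Rev-dependent nuclear export, a cPPT/CTS, and a self-inactivating ΔU3 3' LTR. Within this frame, a human U6 RNA polymerase III promoter transcribes the RPP25L-specific spacer joined to the Cas9 guide scaffold. Downstream, an EF-1α core promoter drives Cas9; the annotation splits it into N- and C-terminal portions, but these are contiguous. According to the catalogue entry, Cas9 is linked through a P2A self-cleaving peptide to blasticidin S deaminase, so both proteins come from one transcript; the P2A itself is not annotated in the feature table. A WPRE follows to enhance transcript expression.

After packaging and transduction, blasticidin selects mammalian cells carrying the integrated provirus, in which Cas9 is directed to cut RPP25L, typically for gene disruption. The associated publication concerns a forward genetic approach to identifying human pathways that act on nuclear non-coding RNAs, though the record does not detail this plasmid's specific role in it.
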