Addgene plasmid #239321: LentiCRISPR-B_sgRNA_RPP25L (pAVA3548)
Purpose: Lentiviral vector expressing Cas9-P2A-Blasticidin and an sgRNA targeting RPP25L
Depositing lab: Andrei Alexandrov. Depositing organization: Clemson University. Publication: Identification of human pathways acting on nuclear non-coding RNAs using the Mirror forward genetic approach. Che R, Panah M, Mirani B, Knowles K, Ostapovich A, Majumdar D, Chen X, DeSimone J, White W, Noonan M, Luo H, Alexandrov A. Nat Commun. 2025 May 22;16(1):4741. doi: 10.1038/s41467-025-59998-3. PubMed 40399278.
Backbone
  Vector backbone: LentiCRISPR-B
  Vector type: Lentiviral, CRISPR
  Selectable markers: Blasticidin
Growth in bacteria
  Bacterial resistance: Ampicillin, 100 μg/mL
  Growth temperature: 37°C
  Growth strain: NEB Stable
  Copy number: High Copy
Gene/Insert
  Gene/Insert name: U6-driven sgRNA targeting RPP25L
  gRNA/shRNA sequence: ATGGAGCACTACCGGAAAGC
  Species: H. sapiens (human)
  Entrez Gene: RPP25L (a.k.a. C9orf23, bA296L22.5)
  Cloning method: Gibson Cloning
  Sequencing primers: 5′ CGTGACGTAGAAAGTAATAATTTCTTGGGTAG
Terms and licenses: Academic/Nonprofit Terms; Industry Terms: Not Available to Industry
Depositor comments: Please visit https://doi.org/10.1101/2024.09.26.615073 for bioRxiv preprint.
How to cite: LentiCRISPR-B_sgRNA_RPP25L (pAVA3548) was a gift from Andrei Alexandrov (Addgene plasmid # 239321 ; http://n2t.net/addgene:239321 ; RRID:Addgene_239321)
